Addgene plasmid #39386: TAL2028
Depositing lab: Keith Joung. Depositing organization: Massachusetts General Hospital. Publication: FLASH assembly of TALENs for high-throughput genome editing. Reyon D, Tsai SQ, Khayter C, Foden JA, Sander JD, Joung JK. Nat Biotechnol. 2012 Apr 8. doi: 10.1038/nbt.2170. PubMed 22484455.
Backbone
  Vector backbone: JDS71
  Backbone manufacturer: Joung lab (Addgene Plasmid # 32287)
  Backbone size w/o insert (bp): 6447
  Vector type: Mammalian Expression ; T7
Growth in bacteria
  Bacterial resistance: Ampicillin, 100 μg/mL
  Growth temperature: 37°C
  Growth strain: XL1 Blue
  Copy number: High Copy
Gene/Insert
  Gene/Insert name: eGFP-TALEN-15-Left
  Species: H. sapiens (human)
  Insert size (bp): 1130
  Promoter: CMV
  Tag / fusion protein: 3X Flag (N terminal on backbone); WT FOKI (C terminal on backbone)
  Cloning method: Restriction Enzyme; 5′ cloning site BsmBI (destroyed during cloning); 3′ cloning site BsmBI (destroyed during cloning)
  Sequencing primers: 5′ CMV-F
Terms and licenses: Academic/Nonprofit Terms; Industry Terms: Not Available to Industry
Depositor comments: Target binding site: TCTTCAAGTCCGC To reduce the chance of recombination in this plasmid, do not grow in liquid culture for more than 12-14 hours. It is strongly recommended that users perform a diagnostic digest to verify this plasmid prior to use. For example, a double digest of the plasmid with BamHI and KpnI should result in two bands at 1.8kb and 5.8kb
How to cite: TAL2028 was a gift from Keith Joung (Addgene plasmid # 39386 ; http://n2t.net/addgene:39386 ; RRID:Addgene_39386)
