[The description below was written by a language model from this plasmid's Addgene catalogue record.]
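Description:
TAL2028 is a mammalian expression plasmid encoding one half of a TALEN pair, the "left" monomer of a nuclease designated eGFP-TALEN-15, which targets a site in the eGFP reporter gene. It is built on the JDS71 backbone (about 6.4 kb without insert), a TALEN expression vector that supplies the invariant parts of the nuclease. A roughly 1.1 kb array of TAL effector repeats was inserted between two BsmBI sites, both of which were destroyed in cloning. The plasmid is maintained in E. coli at high copy under ampicillin selection. The record does not list its origin of replication or other backbone elements, and no feature table is provided.

Expression is driven by the CMV promoter, and the vector type also lists T7, indicating that a T7 promoter is available for in vitro transcription of the coding sequence. The backbone adds an N-terminal 3X Flag tag, useful for detecting the protein, and a C-terminal wild-type FokI cleavage domain. The inserted repeat array determines DNA-binding specificity. Because FokI must dimerise to cut, this construct is meant to be co-delivered with a matching right-hand TALEN that binds the opposite strand nearby, so that the two FokI domains meet over the spacer and introduce a double-strand break.

The plasmid comes from work on FLASH assembly of TALENs for high-throughput genome editing. An eGFP-directed nuclease of this kind is suited to reporter-disruption assays of nuclease activity, though the record does not state this use. The species field lists human even though the insert name points to eGFP. The depositor notes that the repetitive array is prone to recombination and recommends verifying the plasmid by diagnostic digest before use.
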