>Addgene plasmid #39386 | TAL2028 | depositor partial sequence | sequence record 49688 | TAL2028 sequence 1130 bps
GAACCTGACCCCAGACCAGGTAGTCGCAATCGCGTCACATGACGGGGGAAAGCAAGCCCTGGAAACCGTG
CAAAGGTTGTTGCCGGTCCTTTGTCAAGACCACGGCCTTACACCGGAGCAAGTCGTGGCCATTGCAAGCA
ATGGGGGTGGCAAACAGGCTCTTGAGACGGTTCAGAGACTTCTCCCAGTTCTCTGTCAAGCCCACGGGCT
GACTCCCGATCAAGTTGTAGCGATTGCGTCCAACGGTGGAGGGAAACAAGCATTGGAGACTGTCCAACGG
CTCCTTCCCGTGTTGTGTCAAGCCCACGGTTTGACGCCTGCACAAGTGGTCGCCATCGCCAGCCATGATG
GCGGTAAGCAGGCGCTGGAAACAGTACAGCGCCTGCTGCCTGTACTGTGCCAGGATCATGGACTGACCCC
AGACCAGGTAGTCGCAATCGCGTCGAACATTGGGGGAAAGCAAGCCCTGGAAACCGTGCAAAGGTTGTTG
CCGGTCCTTTGTCAAGACCACGGCCTTACACCGGAGCAAGTCGTGGCCATTGCAAGCAACATCGGTGGCA
AACAGGCTCTTGAGACGGTTCAGAGACTTCTCCCAGTTCTCTGTCAAGCCCACGGGCTGACTCCCGATCA
AGTTGTAGCGATTGCGAATAACAATGGAGGGAAACAAGCATTGGAGACTGTCCAACGGCTCCTTCCCGTG
TTGTGTCAAGCCCACGGTTTGACGCCTGCACAAGTGGTCGCCATCGCCTCGAATGGCGGCGGTAAGCAGG
CGCTGGAAACAGTACAGCGCCTGCTGCCTGTACTGTGCCAGGATCATGGACTGACCCCAGACCAGGTAGT
CGCAATCGCGTCACATGACGGGGGAAAGCAAGCCCTGGAAACCGTGCAAAGGTTGTTGCCGGTCCTTTGT
CAAGACCACGGCCTTACACCGGAGCAAGTCGTGGCCATTGCATCCCACGACGGTGGCAAACAGGCTCTTG
AGACGGTTCAGAGACTTCTCCCAGTTCTCTGTCAAGCCCACGGGCTGACTCCCGATCAAGTTGTAGCGAT
TGCGAATAACAATGGAGGGAAACAAGCATTGGAGACTGTCCAACGGCTCCTTCCCGTGTTGTGTCAAGCC
CACGGTCTGA
