>Addgene plasmid #39386 | TAL2028 | addgene partial sequence | sequence record 52614 | JDS-TALEN-F 5'-TAGGGGTCGGTAAACAGTGG-3'
TGTGGCGGGTGAGCTTAGGGGGCCTCCGCTCCAGCTCGACACCGGGCAGCTGCTGAAGATCGCGAAGAGA
GGGGGAGTAACAGCGGTAGAGGCAGTGCACGCCTGGCGCAATGCGCTCACCGGGGCCCCCTTGAACCTGA
CCCCAGACCAGGTAGTCGCAATCGCGTCACATGACGGGGGAAAGCAAGCCCTGGAAACCGTGCAAAGGTT
GTTGCCGGTCCTTTGTCAAGACCACGGCCTTACACCGGAGCAAGTCGTGGCCATTGCAAGCAATGGGGGT
GGCAAACAGGCTCTTGAGACGGTTCAGAGACTTCTCCCAGTTCTCTGTCAAGCCCACGGGCTGACTCCCG
ATCAAGTTGTAGCGATTGCGTCCAACGGTGGAGGGAAACAAGCATTGGAGACTGTCCAACGGCTCCTTCC
CGTGTTGTGTCAAGCCCACGGTTTGACGCCTGCACAAGTGGTCGCCATCGCCAGCCATGATGGCGGTAAG
CAGGCGCTGGAAACAGTACAGCGCCTGCTGCCTGTACTGTGCCAGGATCATGGACTGACCCCAGACCAGG
TAGTCGCAATCGCGTCGAACATTGGGGGAAAGCAAGCCCTGGAAACCGTGCAAAGGTTGTTGCCGGTCCT
TTGTCAAGACCACGGCCTTACACCGGAGCAAGTCGTGGCCATTGCAAGCAACATCGGTGGCAAACAGGCT
CTTGAGACGGTTCAGAGACTTCTCCCAGTTCTCTGTCAAGCCCACGGGCTGACTCCCGATCAAGTTGTAG
CGATTGCGAATAACAATGGAGGGAAACAAGCATTGGAGACTGTCCAACGGCTCCTTCCCGTGTTGTGTCA
AGCCCACGGTTTGACGCCTGCACAAGTGGTCGCCATCGCCTCGAATG
